LOCUS       Exported 7018 bp ds-DNA circular SYN 13-MAY-2021
DEFINITION  individual 6N barcode to make barcoded cell line variants.
ACCESSION   .
VERSION     .
KEYWORDS    MSCV-6NBC-GFP-PGK-Puro-Barcode50
SOURCE      synthetic DNA construct
  ORGANISM  synthetic DNA construct
REFERENCE   1 (bases 1 to 7018)
  AUTHORS   Gruner BM, Schulze CJ, Yang D, Ogasawara D, Dix MM, Rogers ZN,
            Chuang CH, McFarland CD, Chiou SH, Brown JM, Cravatt BF, Bogyo M,
            Winslow MM
  TITLE     An in vivo multiplexed small-molecule screening platform.
  JOURNAL   Nat Methods. 2016 Sep 12. doi: 10.1038/nmeth.3992.
  PUBMED    27617390
REFERENCE   2 (bases 1 to 7018)
  AUTHORS   .
  TITLE     Direct Submission
  JOURNAL   Exported May 13, 2021 from SnapGene Server 1.1.58
            http://www.snapgene.com
FEATURES             Location/Qualifiers
     source          1..7018
                     /organism="synthetic DNA construct"
                     /mol_type="other DNA"
     misc_feature    579..920
                     /label=MESV Psi
                     /note="packaging signal of murine embryonic stem cell
                     virus"
     CDS             987..1403
                     /label=gag (truncated)
                     /note="truncated Moloney murine leukemia virus (MMLV) gag
                     gene lacking the start codon"
     primer_bind     1333..1355
                     /label=pLXSN 5'
                     /note="Murine stem cell virus, forward primer. Also called
                     MSCV"
     primer_bind     1371..1387
                     /label=pBABE 5'
                     /note="Psi packaging signal, forward primer for pBABE
                     vectors"
     CDS             1427..2143
                     /codon_start=1
                     /product="enhanced GFP"
                     /label=EGFP
                     /translation="MVSKGEELFTGVVPILVELDGDVNGHKFSVSGEGEGDATYGKLTL
                     KFICTTGKLPVPWPTLVTTLTYGVQCFSRYPDHMKQHDFFKSAMPEGYVQERTIFFKDD
                     GNYKTRAEVKFEGDTLVNRIELKGIDFKEDGNILGHKLEYNYNSHNVYIMADKQKNGIK
                     VNFKIRHNIEDGSVQLADHYQQNTPIGDGPVLLPDNHYLSTQSALSKDPNEKRDHMVLL
                     EFVTAAGITLGMDELYK"
     primer_bind     complement(1472..1493)
                     /label=EGFP-N
                     /note="EGFP, reverse primer"
     primer_bind     complement(1733..1752)
                     /label=EXFP-R
                     /note="For distinguishing EGFP variants, reverse primer"
     primer_bind     2080..2101
                     /label=EGFP-C
                     /note="EGFP, forward primer"
     promoter        2161..2660
                     /label=PGK promoter
                     /note="mouse phosphoglycerate kinase 1 promoter"
     primer_bind     complement(2196..2219)
                     /label=MSCV-rev
                     /note="Murine stem cell virus, reverse primer"
     primer_bind     2593..2612
                     /label=mPGK-F
                     /note="Mouse PGK promoter, forward primer"
     CDS             2681..3280
                     /codon_start=1
                     /gene="pac from Streptomyces alboniger"
                     /product="puromycin N-acetyltransferase"
                     /label=PuroR
                     /note="confers resistance to puromycin"
                     /translation="MTEYKPTVRLATRDDVPRAVRTLAAAFADYPATRHTVDPDRHIER
                     VTELQELFLTRVGLDIGKVWVADDGAAVAVWTTPESVEAGAVFAEIGPRMAELSGSRLA
                     AQQQMEGLLAPHRPKEPAWFLATVGVSPDHQGKGLGSAVVLPGVEAAERAGVPAFLETS
                     APRNLPFYERLGFTVTADVEVPEGPRTWCMTRKPGA"
     primer_bind     complement(2681..2700)
                     /label=Puro-R
                     /note="Puromycin resistance gene, reverse primer. Also
                     called puro-variant-R"
     primer_bind     3177..3197
                     /label=Puro-F
                     /note="Puromycin resistance gene, forward primer"
     LTR             3380..3894
                     /label=3' LTR
                     /note="3' long terminal repeat from murine embryonic stem
                     cell virus"
     primer_bind     complement(4063..4079)
                     /label=M13 rev
                     /note="common sequencing primer, one of multiple similar
                     variants"
     primer_bind     complement(4063..4079)
                     /label=M13 Reverse
                     /note="In lacZ gene. Also called M13-rev"
     primer_bind     complement(4076..4098)
                     /label=M13/pUC Reverse
                     /note="In lacZ gene"
     protein_bind    4087..4103
                     /label=lac operator
                     /bound_moiety="lac repressor encoded by lacI"
                     /note="The lac repressor binds to the lac operator to
                     inhibit transcription in E. coli. This inhibition can be
                     relieved by adding lactose or
                     isopropyl-beta-D-thiogalactopyranoside (IPTG)."
     promoter        complement(4111..4141)
                     /label=lac promoter
                     /note="promoter for the E. coli lac operon"
     protein_bind    4156..4177
                     /label=CAP binding site
                     /bound_moiety="E. coli catabolite activator protein"
                     /note="CAP binding activates transcription in the presence
                     of cAMP."
     primer_bind     complement(4294..4311)
                     /label=L4440
                     /note="L4440 vector, forward primer"
     rep_origin      complement(4465..5053)
                     /direction=LEFT
                     /label=ori
                     /note="high-copy-number ColE1/pMB1/pBR322/pUC origin of
                     replication"
     primer_bind     complement(4545..4564)
                     /label=pBR322ori-F
                     /note="pBR322 origin, forward primer"
     CDS             complement(5224..6084)
                     /codon_start=1
                     /gene="bla"
                     /product="beta-lactamase"
                     /label=AmpR
                     /note="confers resistance to ampicillin, carbenicillin, and
                     related antibiotics"
                     /translation="MSIQHFRVALIPFFAAFCLPVFAHPETLVKVKDAEDQLGARVGYI
                     ELDLNSGKILESFRPEERFPMMSTFKVLLCGAVLSRIDAGQEQLGRRIHYSQNDLVEYS
                     PVTEKHLTDGMTVRELCSAAITMSDNTAANLLLTTIGGPKELTAFLHNMGDHVTRLDRW
                     EPELNEAIPNDERDTTMPVAMATTLRKLLTGELLTLASRQQLIDWMEADKVAGPLLRSA
                     LPAGWFIADKSGAGERGSRGIIAALGPDGKPSRIVVIYTTGSQATMDERNRQIAEIGAS
                     LIKHW"
     primer_bind     5847..5866
                     /label=Amp-R
                     /note="Ampicillin resistance gene, reverse primer"
     promoter        complement(6085..6189)
                     /gene="bla"
                     /label=AmpR promoter
     primer_bind     6257..6275
                     /label=pBRforEco
                     /note="pBR322 vectors, upsteam of EcoRI site, forward
                     primer"
     primer_bind     complement(6313..6335)
                     /label=pGEX 3'
                     /note="pGEX vectors, reverse primer"
     primer_bind     6435..6454
                     /label=pRS-marker
                     /note="pRS vectors, use to sequence yeast selectable
                     marker"
     primer_bind     6648..6670
                     /label=M13/pUC Forward
                     /note="In lacZ gene"
     primer_bind     6798..6817
                     /label=pBRrevBam
                     /note="pBR322 vectors, tet region, downstream of BamHI,
                     reverse primer"
     LTR             7017..515
                     /label=5' LTR
                     /note="5' long terminal repeat from murine embryonic stem
                     cell virus"
ORIGIN
        1 tgaaagaccc cacctgtagg tttggcaagc tagcttaagt aacgccattt tgcaaggcat
       61 ggaaaataca taactgagaa tagagaagtt cagatcaagg ttaggaacag agagacagca
      121 gaatatgggc caaacaggat atctgtggta agcagttcct gccccggctc agggccaaga
      181 acagatggtc cccagatgcg gtcccgccct cagcagtttc tagagaacca tcagatgttt
      241 ccagggtgcc ccaaggacct gaaatgaccc tgtgccttat ttgaactaac caatcagttc
      301 gcttctcgct tctgttcgcg cgcttctgct ccccgagctc aataaaagag cccacaaccc
      361 ctcactcggc gcgccagtcc tccgatagac tgcgtcgccc gggtacccgt attcccaata
      421 aagcctcttg ctgtttgcat ccgaatcgtg gactcgctga tccttgggag ggtctcctca
      481 gattgattga ctgcccacct cgggggtctt tcatttggag gttccaccga gatttggaga
      541 cccctgccca gggaccaccg acccccccgc cgggaggtaa gctggccagc ggtcgtttcg
      601 tgtctgtctc tgtctttgtg cgtgtttgtg ccggcatcta atgtttgcgc ctgcgtctgt
      661 actagttagc taactagctc tgtatctggc ggacccgtgg tggaactgac gagttctgaa
      721 cacccggccg caaccctggg agacgtccca gggactttgg gggccgtttt tgtggcccga
      781 cctgaggaag ggagtcgatg tggaatccga ccccgtcagg atatgtggtt ctggtaggag
      841 acgagaacct aaaacagttc ccgcctccgt ctgaattttt gctttcggtt tggaaccgaa
      901 gccgcgcgtc ttgtctgctg cagcgctgca gcatcgttct gtgttgtctc tgtctgactg
      961 tgtttctgta tttgtctgaa aattagggcc agactgttac cactccctta agtttgacct
     1021 taggtcactg gaaagatgtc gagcggatcg ctcacaacca gtcggtagat gtcaagaaga
     1081 gacgttgggt taccttctgc tctgcagaat ggccaacctt taacgtcgga tggccgcgag
     1141 acggcacctt taaccgagac ctcatcaccc aggttaagat caaggtcttt tcacctggcc
     1201 cgcatggaca cccagaccag gtcccctaca tcgtgacctg ggaagccttg gcttttgacc
     1261 cccctccctg ggtcaagccc tttgtacacc ctaagcctcc gcctcctctt cctccatccg
     1321 ccccgtctct cccccttgaa cctcctcgtt cgaccccgcc tcgatcctcc ctttatccag
     1381 ccctcactcc ttctctaggc gccggaatta gatccgggag cccaccatgg tgagcaaggg
     1441 cgaggagctg ttcaccgggg tggtgcccat cctggtcgag ctggacggcg acgtaaacgg
     1501 ccacaagttc agcgtgtccg gcgagggcga gggcgatgcc acctacggca agctgaccct
     1561 gaagttcatc tgcaccaccg gcaagctgcc cgtgccctgg cccaccctcg tgaccaccct
     1621 gacctacggc gtgcagtgct tcagccgcta ccccgaccac atgaagcagc acgacttctt
     1681 caagtccgcc atgcccgaag gctacgtcca ggagcgcacc atcttcttca aggacgacgg
     1741 caactacaag acccgcgccg aggtgaagtt cgagggcgac accctggtga accgcatcga
     1801 gctgaagggc atcgacttca aggaggacgg caacatcctg gggcacaagc tggagtacaa
     1861 ctacaacagc cacaacgtct atatcatggc cgacaagcag aagaacggca tcaaggtgaa
     1921 cttcaagatc cgccacaaca tcgaggacgg cagcgtgcag ctcgccgacc actaccagca
     1981 gaacaccccc atcggcgacg gccccgtgct gctgcccgac aaccactacc tgagcaccca
     2041 gtccgccctg agcaaagacc ccaacgagaa gcgcgatcac atggtcctgc tggagttcgt
     2101 gaccgccgcc gggatcactc tcggcatgga cgagctgtac aagtagcgga gaattctacc
     2161 gggtagggga ggcgcttttc ccaaggcagt ctggagcatg cgctttagca gccccgctgg
     2221 gcacttggcg ctacacaagt ggcctctggc ctcgcacaca ttccacatcc accggtaggc
     2281 gccaaccggc tccgttcttt ggtggcccct tcgcgccacc ttctactcct cccctagtca
     2341 ggaagttccc ccccgccccg cagctcgcgt cgtgcaggac gtgacaaatg gaagtagcac
     2401 gtctcactag tctcgtgcag atggacagca ccgctgagca atggaagcgg gtaggccttt
     2461 ggggcagcgg ccaatagcag ctttgctcct tcgctttctg ggctcagagg ctgggaaggg
     2521 gtgggtccgg gggcgggctc aggggcgggc tcaggggcgg ggcgggcgcc cgaaggtcct
     2581 ccggaggccc ggcattctgc acgcttcaaa agcgcacgtc tgccgcgctg ttctcctctt
     2641 cctcatctcc gggcctttcg acctgcagcc caagcttacc atgaccgagt acaagcccac
     2701 ggtgcgcctc gccacccgcg acgacgtccc cagggccgta cgcaccctcg ccgccgcgtt
     2761 cgccgactac cccgccacgc gccacaccgt cgatccggac cgccacatcg agcgggtcac
     2821 cgagctgcaa gaactcttcc tcacgcgcgt cgggctcgac atcggcaagg tgtgggtcgc
     2881 ggacgacggc gccgcggtgg cggtctggac cacgccggag agcgtcgaag cgggggcggt
     2941 gttcgccgag atcggcccgc gcatggccga gttgagcggt tcccggctgg ccgcgcagca
     3001 acagatggaa ggcctcctgg cgccgcaccg gcccaaggag cccgcgtggt tcctggccac
     3061 cgtcggcgtc tcgcccgacc accagggcaa gggtctgggc agcgccgtcg tgctccccgg
     3121 agtggaggcg gccgagcgcg ccggggtgcc cgccttcctg gagacctccg cgccccgcaa
     3181 cctccccttc tacgagcggc tcggcttcac cgtcaccgcc gacgtcgagg tgcccgaagg
     3241 accgcgcacc tggtgcatga cccgcaagcc cggtgcctga cgcccgcccc acgacccgca
     3301 gcgcccgacc gaaaggagcg cacgacccca tgcatcgata aaataaaaga ttttatttag
     3361 tctccagaaa aaggggggaa tgaaagaccc cacctgtagg tttggcaagc tagcttaagt
     3421 aacgccattt tgcaaggcat ggaaaataca taactgagaa tagagaagtt cagatcaagg
     3481 ttaggaacag agagacagca gaatatgggc caaacaggat atctgtggta agcagttcct
     3541 gccccggctc agggccaaga acagatggtc cccagatgcg gtcccgccct cagcagtttc
     3601 tagagaacca tcagatgttt ccagggtgcc ccaaggacct gaaatgaccc tgtgccttat
     3661 ttgaactaac caatcagttc gcttctcgct tctgttcgcg cgcttctgct ccccgagctc
     3721 aataaaagag cccacaaccc ctcactcggc gcgccagtcc tccgatagac tgcgtcgccc
     3781 gggtacccgt gtatccaata aaccctcttg cagttgcatc cgacttgtgg tctcgctgtt
     3841 ccttgggagg gtctcctctg agtgattgac tacccgtcag cgggggtctt tcatgggtaa
     3901 cagtttcttg aagttggaga acaacattct gagggtagga gtcgaatatt aagtaatcct
     3961 gactcaatta gccactgttt tgaatccaca tactccaata ctcctgaaat agttcattat
     4021 ggacagcgca gaagagctgg ggagaattaa ttcgtaatca tggtcatagc tgtttcctgt
     4081 gtgaaattgt tatccgctca caattccaca caacatacga gccggaagca taaagtgtaa
     4141 agcctggggt gcctaatgag tgagctaact cacattaatt gcgttgcgct cactgcccgc
     4201 tttccagtcg ggaaacctgt cgtgccagct gcattaatga atcggccaac gcgcggggag
     4261 aggcggtttg cgtattgggc gctcttccgc ttcctcgctc actgactcgc tgcgctcggt
     4321 cgttcggctg cggcgagcgg tatcagctca ctcaaaggcg gtaatacggt tatccacaga
     4381 atcaggggat aacgcaggaa agaacatgtg agcaaaaggc cagcaaaagg ccaggaaccg
     4441 taaaaaggcc gcgttgctgg cgtttttcca taggctccgc ccccctgacg agcatcacaa
     4501 aaatcgacgc tcaagtcaga ggtggcgaaa cccgacagga ctataaagat accaggcgtt
     4561 tccccctgga agctccctcg tgcgctctcc tgttccgacc ctgccgctta ccggatacct
     4621 gtccgccttt ctcccttcgg gaagcgtggc gctttctcat agctcacgct gtaggtatct
     4681 cagttcggtg taggtcgttc gctccaagct gggctgtgtg cacgaacccc ccgttcagcc
     4741 cgaccgctgc gccttatccg gtaactatcg tcttgagtcc aacccggtaa gacacgactt
     4801 atcgccactg gcagcagcca ctggtaacag gattagcaga gcgaggtatg taggcggtgc
     4861 tacagagttc ttgaagtggt ggcctaacta cggctacact agaaggacag tatttggtat
     4921 ctgcgctctg ctgaagccag ttaccttcgg aaaaagagtt ggtagctctt gatccggcaa
     4981 acaaaccacc gctggtagcg gtggtttttt tgtttgcaag cagcagatta cgcgcagaaa
     5041 aaaaggatct caagaagatc ctttgatctt ttctacgggg tctgacgctc agtggaacga
     5101 aaactcacgt taagggattt tggtcatgag attatcaaaa aggatcttca cctagatcct
     5161 tttaaattaa aaatgaagtt ttaaatcaat ctaaagtata tatgagtaaa cttggtctga
     5221 cagttaccaa tgcttaatca gtgaggcacc tatctcagcg atctgtctat ttcgttcatc
     5281 catagttgcc tgactccccg tcgtgtagat aactacgata cgggagggct taccatctgg
     5341 ccccagtgct gcaatgatac cgcgagaccc acgctcaccg gctccagatt tatcagcaat
     5401 aaaccagcca gccggaaggg ccgagcgcag aagtggtcct gcaactttat ccgcctccat
     5461 ccagtctatt aattgttgcc gggaagctag agtaagtagt tcgccagtta atagtttgcg
     5521 caacgttgtt gccattgcta caggcatcgt ggtgtcacgc tcgtcgtttg gtatggcttc
     5581 attcagctcc ggttcccaac gatcaaggcg agttacatga tcccccatgt tgtgcaaaaa
     5641 agcggttagc tccttcggtc ctccgatcgt tgtcagaagt aagttggccg cagtgttatc
     5701 actcatggtt atggcagcac tgcataattc tcttactgtc atgccatccg taagatgctt
     5761 ttctgtgact ggtgagtact caaccaagtc attctgagaa tagtgtatgc ggcgaccgag
     5821 ttgctcttgc ccggcgtcaa tacgggataa taccgcgcca catagcagaa ctttaaaagt
     5881 gctcatcatt ggaaaacgtt cttcggggcg aaaactctca aggatcttac cgctgttgag
     5941 atccagttcg atgtaaccca ctcgtgcacc caactgatct tcagcatctt ttactttcac
     6001 cagcgtttct gggtgagcaa aaacaggaag gcaaaatgcc gcaaaaaagg gaataagggc
     6061 gacacggaaa tgttgaatac tcatactctt cctttttcaa tattattgaa gcatttatca
     6121 gggttattgt ctcatgagcg gatacatatt tgaatgtatt tagaaaaata aacaaatagg
     6181 ggttccgcgc acatttcccc gaaaagtgcc acctgacgtc taagaaacca ttattatcat
     6241 gacattaacc tataaaaata ggcgtatcac gaggcccttt cgtctcgcgc gtttcggtga
     6301 tgacggtgaa aacctctgac acatgcagct cccggagacg gtcacagctt gtctgtaagc
     6361 ggatgccggg agcagacaag cccgtcaggg cgcgtcagcg ggtgttggcg ggtgtcgggg
     6421 ctggcttaac tatgcggcat cagagcagat tgtactgaga gtgcaccata tgcggtgtga
     6481 aataccgcac agatgcgtaa ggagaaaata ccgcatcagg cgccattcgc cattcaggct
     6541 gcgcaactgt tgggaagggc gatcggtgcg ggcctcttcg ctattacgcc agctggcgaa
     6601 agggggatgt gctgcaaggc gattaagttg ggtaacgcca gggttttccc agtcacgacg
     6661 ttgtaaaacg acggcgcaag gaatggtgca tgcaaggaga tggcgcccaa cagtcccccg
     6721 gccacggggc ctgccaccat acccacgccg aaacaagcgc tcatgagccc gaagtggcga
     6781 gcccgatctt ccccatcggt gatgtcggcg atataggcgc cagcaaccgc acctgtggcg
     6841 ccggtgatgc cggccacgat gcgtccggcg tagaggcgat tagtccaatt tgttaaagac
     6901 aggatatcag tggtccaggc tctagttttg actcaacaat atcaccagct gaagcctata
     6961 gagtacgagc catagataaa ataaaagatt ttatttagtc tccagaaaaa ggggggaa
//
