[The description below was written by a language model from this plasmid's Addgene catalogue record and the feature table of its GenBank file.]
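Description:
MSCV-6NBC-GFP-PGK-Puro-Barcode50 is a 7,018 bp gammaretroviral transfer plasmid built on the murine stem cell virus (MSCV) backbone. It is one member of a series in which each plasmid carries an individual synthetic six-nucleotide (6N) barcode. In bacteria it replicates from a high-copy ColE1/pUC-type origin and is selected with ampicillin through the bla gene. Remnants of the lac promoter, lac operator and CAP binding site lie in the plasmid backbone outside the viral genome.

The proviral region is bounded by 5′ and 3′ long terminal repeats from murine embryonic stem cell virus. It includes the MESV Psi packaging signal and a truncated MMLV gag fragment lacking its start codon, which is commonly retained as part of an extended packaging region. Downstream sits an EGFP coding sequence with no dedicated internal promoter annotated, so it is presumably transcribed from the 5′ LTR. This is followed by a mouse PGK promoter driving puromycin N-acetyltransferase. Transduced cells can therefore be both identified by fluorescence and selected with puromycin.

The barcode itself is not annotated in the feature table. The record says only that it was inserted by restriction cloning between a BglII site (destroyed) and an EcoRI site (retained), so its exact position relative to EGFP cannot be read from the annotations. Viral gag-pol and envelope functions are absent from the plasmid and must be supplied in trans to produce virus. The stated purpose is to generate stably barcoded cell line variants. The associated publication describes an in vivo multiplexed small-molecule screening platform, which suggests that differently barcoded populations are pooled and later distinguished by their barcodes.
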