Addgene plasmid #83727: MSCV-6NBC-GFP-PGK-Puro-Barcode50
Purpose: individual 6N barcode to make barcoded cell line variants
Depositing lab: Monte Winslow. Depositing organization: Stanford University. Publication: An in vivo multiplexed small-molecule screening platform. Gruner BM, Schulze CJ, Yang D, Ogasawara D, Dix MM, Rogers ZN, Chuang CH, McFarland CD, Chiou SH, Brown JM, Cravatt BF, Bogyo M, Winslow MM. Nat Methods. 2016 Sep 12. doi: 10.1038/nmeth.3992. PubMed 27617390.
Backbone
  Vector backbone: MSCV
  Vector type: Retroviral
  Selectable markers: Puromycin
Growth in bacteria
  Bacterial resistance: Ampicillin, 100 μg/mL
  Growth temperature: 37°C
  Growth strain: DH5alpha
  Copy number: High Copy
Gene/Insert
  Gene/Insert name: Barcode50
  Species: Synthetic
  Cloning method: Restriction Enzyme; 5′ cloning site BglII (destroyed during cloning); 3′ cloning site EcoRI (not destroyed)
  Sequencing primers: 5′ CCCTTGAACCTCCTCGTTCGACC
Terms and licenses: Academic/Nonprofit Terms; Industry Terms: Not Available to Industry
How to cite: MSCV-6NBC-GFP-PGK-Puro-Barcode50 was a gift from Monte Winslow (Addgene plasmid # 83727 ; http://n2t.net/addgene:83727 ; RRID:Addgene_83727)
