>Addgene plasmid #83727 | MSCV-6NBC-GFP-PGK-Puro-Barcode50 | addgene partial sequence | sequence record 165262 | pLXSN5 5'-CCCTTGAACCTCCTCGTTCGACC-3'
CAGCCCTCACTCCTTCTCTAGGCGCCGGAATTAGATCCGGGAGCCCACCATGGTGAGCAAGGGCGAGGAG
CTGTTCACCGGGGTGGTGCCCATCCTGGTCGAGCTGGACGGCGACGTAAACGGCCACAAGTTCAGCGTGT
CCGGCGAGGGCGAGGGCGATGCCACCTACGGCAAGCTGACCCTGAAGTTCATCTGCACCACCGGCAAGCT
GCCCGTGCCCTGGCCCACCCTCGTGACCACCCTGACCTACGGCGTGCAGTGCTTCAGCCGCTACCCCGAC
CACATGAAGCAGCACGACTTCTTCAAGTCCGCCATGCCCGAAGGCTACGTCCAGGAGCGCACCATCTTCT
TCAAGGACGACGGCAACTACAAGACCCGCGCCGAGGTGAAGTTCGAGGGCGACACCCTGGTGAACCGCAT
CGAGCTGAAGGGCATCGACTTCAAGGAGGACGGCAACATCCTGGGGCACAAGCTGGAGTACAACTACAAC
AGCCACAACGTCTATATCATGGCCGACAAGCAGAAGAACGGCATCAAGGTGAACTTCAAGATCCGCCACA
ACATCGAGGACGGCAGCGTGCAGCTCGCCGACCACTACCAGCAGAACACCCCCATCGGCGACGGCCCCGT
GCTGCTGCCCGACAACCACTACCTGAGCACCCAGTCCGCCCTGAGCAAAGACCCCAACGAGAAGCGCGAT
CACATGGTCCTGCTGGAGTTCGTGACCGCCGCCGGGATCACTCTCGGCATGGACGAGCTGTACAAGTAGC
GGAGAATTCTACCGGGTAGGGGAGGCGCTTTTCCCAAGGCAGTCTGGAGCATGCGCTTTAG
